>Addgene plasmid #31060 | HNF4A_P2-285 | depositor full sequence | sequence record 14045 | Author sequence
GGTACCGAGCTCTTACGCGTGCTAGCCCGGGCTCGAGCCCCAGAGTGCAGGACTAGGACCCGAGTGGACC
TCAGGTCTGGCCAGGTCGCCATTGCCATGGAGACAGCAACAGTCCCCAGCCGCGGGTTCCCTAAGTGACT
GGTTACTCTTTAACGTATCCACCCACCTTGGGTGATTAGAAGAATCAATAAGATAACCGGGCGGTGGCAG
CTGGCCGCACTCACCGCCTTCCTGGTGGACGGGCTCCTGGTGGCTGTGCTGCTGCTGTGAGCGGGCCCCT
GCTCCTCCATGCCCCCAGCTCTCCGGCTGGGTGGGCTTGGCCAAGCTTGGCATTCCGGTACTGTTGGTAA
AGCCACCATGGAAGACGCCAAAAACATAAAGAAAGGCCCGGCGCCATTCTATCCGCTGGAAGATGGAACC
GCTGGAGAGCAACTGCATAAGGCTATGAAGAGATACGCCCTGGTTCCTGGAACAATTGCTTTTACAGATG
CACATATCGAGGTGGACATCACTTACGCTGAGTACTTCGAAATGTCCGTTCGGTTGGCAGAAGCTATGAA
ACGATATGGGCTGAATACAAATCACAGAATCGTCGTATGCAGTGAAAACTCTCTTCAATTCTTTATGCCG
GTGTTGGGCGCGTTATTTATCGGAGTTGCAGTTGCGCCCGCGAACGACATTTATAATGAACGTGAATTGC
TCAACAGTATGGGCATTTCGCAGCCTACCGTGGTGTTCGTTTCCAAAAAGGGGTTGCAAAAAATTTTGAA
CGTGCAAAAAAAGCTCCCAATCATCCAAAAAATTATTATCATGGATTCTAAAACGGATTACCAGGGATTT
CAGTCGATGTACACGTTCGTCACATCTCATCTACCTCCCGGTTTTAATGAATACGATTTTGTGCCAGAGT
CCTTCGATAGGGACAAGACAATTGCACTGATCATGAACTCCTCTGGATCTACTGGTCTGCCTAAAGGTGT
CGCTCTGCCTCATAGAACTGCCTGCGTGAGATTCTCGCATGCCAGAGATCCTATTTTTGGCAATCAAATC
ATTCCGGATACTGCGATTTTAAGTGTTGTTCCATTCCATCACGGTTTTGGAATGTTTACTACACTCGGAT
ATTTGATATGTGGATTTCGAGTCGTCTTAATGTATAGATTTGAAGAAGAGCTGTTTCTGAGGAGCCTTCA
GGATTACAAGATTCAAAGTGCGCTGCTGGTGCCAACCCTATTCTCCTTCTTCGCCAAAAGCACTCTGATT
GACAAATACGATTTATCTAATTTACACGAAATTGCTTCTGGTGGCGCTCCCCTCTCTAAGGAAGTCGGGG
AAGCGGTTGCCAAGAGGTTCCATCTGCCAGGTATCAGGCAAGGATATGGGCTCACTGAGACTACATCAGC
TATTCTGATTACACCCGAGGGGGATGATAAACCGGGCGCGGTCGGTAAAGTTGTTCCATTTTTTGAAGCG
AAGGTTGTGGATCTGGATACCGGGAAAACGCTGGGCGTTAATCAAAGAGGCGAACTGTGTGTGAGAGGTC
CTATGATTATGTCCGGTTATGTAAACAATCCGGAAGCGACCAACGCCTTGATTGACAAGGATGGATGGCT
ACATTCTGGAGACATAGCTTACTGGGACGAAGACGAACACTTCTTCATCGTTGACCGCCTGAAGTCTCTG
ATTAAGTACAAAGGCTATCAGGTGGCTCCCGCTGAATTGGAATCCATCTTGCTCCAACACCCCAACATCT
TCGACGCAGGTGTCGCAGGTCTTCCCGACGATGACGCCGGTGAACTTCCCGCCGCCGTTGTTGTTTTGGA
GCACGGAAAGACGATGACGGAAAAAGAGATCGTGGATTACGTCGCCAGTCAAGTAACAACCGCGAAAAAG
TTGCGCGGAGGAGTTGTGTTTGTGGACGAAGTACCGAAAGGTCTTACCGGAAAACTCGACGCAAGAAAAA
TCAGAGAGATCCTCATAAAGGCCAAGAAGGGCGGAAAGATCGCCGTGTAATTCTAGAGTCGGGGCGGCCG
GCCGCTTCGAGCAGACATGATAAGATACATTGATGAGTTTGGACAAACCACAACTAGAATGCAGTGAAAA
AAATGCTTTATTTGTGAAATTTGTGATGCTATTGCTTTATTTGTAACCATTATAAGCTGCAATAAACAAG
TTAACAACAACAATTGCATTCATTTTATGTTTCAGGTTCAGGGGGAGGTGTGGGAGGTTTTTTAAAGCAA
GTAAAACCTCTACAAATGTGGTAAAATCGATAAGGATCCGTCGACCGATGCCCTTGAGAGCCTTCAACCC
AGTCAGCTCCTTCCGGTGGGCGCGGGGCATGACTATCGTCGCCGCACTTATGACTGTCTTCTTTATCATG
CAACTCGTAGGACAGGTGCCGGCAGCGCTCTTCCGCTTCCTCGCTCACTGACTCGCTGCGCTCGGTCGTT
CGGCTGCGGCGAGCGGTATCAGCTCACTCAAAGGCGGTAATACGGTTATCCACAGAATCAGGGGATAACG
CAGGAAAGAACATGTGAGCAAAAGGCCAGCAAAAGGCCAGGAACCGTAAAAAGGCCGCGTTGCTGGCGTT
TTTCCATAGGCTCCGCCCCCCTGACGAGCATCACAAAAATCGACGCTCAAGTCAGAGGTGGCGAAACCCG
ACAGGACTATAAAGATACCAGGCGTTTCCCCCTGGAAGCTCCCTCGTGCGCTCTCCTGTTCCGACCCTGC
CGCTTACCGGATACCTGTCCGCCTTTCTCCCTTCGGGAAGCGTGGCGCTTTCTCATAGCTCACGCTGTAG
GTATCTCAGTTCGGTGTAGGTCGTTCGCTCCAAGCTGGGCTGTGTGCACGAACCCCCCGTTCAGCCCGAC
CGCTGCGCCTTATCCGGTAACTATCGTCTTGAGTCCAACCCGGTAAGACACGACTTATCGCCACTGGCAG
CAGCCACTGGTAACAGGATTAGCAGAGCGAGGTATGTAGGCGGTGCTACAGAGTTCTTGAAGTGGTGGCC
TAACTACGGCTACACTAGAAGAACAGTATTTGGTATCTGCGCTCTGCTGAAGCCAGTTACCTTCGGAAAA
AGAGTTGGTAGCTCTTGATCCGGCAAACAAACCACCGCTGGTAGCGGTGGTTTTTTTGTTTGCAAGCAGC
AGATTACGCGCAGAAAAAAAGGATCTCAAGAAGATCCTTTGATCTTTTCTACGGGGTCTGACGCTCAGTG
GAACGAAAACTCACGTTAAGGGATTTTGGTCATGAGATTATCAAAAAGGATCTTCACCTAGATCCTTTTA
AATTAAAAATGAAGTTTTAAATCAATCTAAAGTATATATGAGTAAACTTGGTCTGACAGTTACCAATGCT
TAATCAGTGAGGCACCTATCTCAGCGATCTGTCTATTTCGTTCATCCATAGTTGCCTGACTCCCCGTCGT
GTAGATAACTACGATACGGGAGGGCTTACCATCTGGCCCCAGTGCTGCAATGATACCGCGAGACCCACGC
TCACCGGCTCCAGATTTATCAGCAATAAACCAGCCAGCCGGAAGGGCCGAGCGCAGAAGTGGTCCTGCAA
CTTTATCCGCCTCCATCCAGTCTATTAATTGTTGCCGGGAAGCTAGAGTAAGTAGTTCGCCAGTTAATAG
TTTGCGCAACGTTGTTGCCATTGCTACAGGCATCGTGGTGTCACGCTCGTCGTTTGGTATGGCTTCATTC
AGCTCCGGTTCCCAACGATCAAGGCGAGTTACATGATCCCCCATGTTGTGCAAAAAAGCGGTTAGCTCCT
TCGGTCCTCCGATCGTTGTCAGAAGTAAGTTGGCCGCAGTGTTATCACTCATGGTTATGGCAGCACTGCA
TAATTCTCTTACTGTCATGCCATCCGTAAGATGCTTTTCTGTGACTGGTGAGTACTCAACCAAGTCATTC
TGAGAATAGTGTATGCGGCGACCGAGTTGCTCTTGCCCGGCGTCAATACGGGATAATACCGCGCCACATA
GCAGAACTTTAAAAGTGCTCATCATTGGAAAACGTTCTTCGGGGCGAAAACTCTCAAGGATCTTACCGCT
GTTGAGATCCAGTTCGATGTAACCCACTCGTGCACCCAACTGATCTTCAGCATCTTTTACTTTCACCAGC
GTTTCTGGGTGAGCAAAAACAGGAAGGCAAAATGCCGCAAAAAAGGGAATAAGGGCGACACGGAAATGTT
GAATACTCATACTCTTCCTTTTTCAATATTATTGAAGCATTTATCAGGGTTATTGTCTCATGAGCGGATA
CATATTTGAATGTATTTAGAAAAATAAACAAATAGGGGTTCCGCGCACATTTCCCCGAAAAGTGCCACCT
G
[124 nt withheld, positions 4342-4465]
C
[91 nt withheld, positions 4467-4557]
A
[49 nt withheld, positions 4559-4607]
CCTTTGACGTTGGAGTCCACGTTCTTT
[37 nt withheld, positions 4635-4671]
ACCCTATCTCGGTCTATTCTTTTGATTTATAAGGGATTTTGCCGATTTCGGCCTATTGGTTAAAAAATGA
GCTGATTTAACAAAAATTTAACGCGAATTTTAACAAAATATTAACGCTTACAATTTGCCATTCGCCATTC
AGGCTGCGCAACTGTTGGGAAGGGCGATCGGTGCGGGCCTCTTCGCTATTACGCCAGCCCAAGCTACCAT
GATAAGTAAGTAATATTAAGGTACGGGAGGTACTTGGAGCGGCCGCAATAAAATATCTTTATTTTCATTA
CATCTGTGTGTTGGTTTTTTGTGTGAATCGATAGTACTAACATACGCTCTCCATCAAAACAAAACGAAAC
AAAACAAACTAGCAAAATAGGCTGTCCCCAGTGCAAGTGCAGGTGCCAGAACATTTCTCTATCGATA
Features (pLannotate 1.2.2; 11 found; start..end, strand, type, name):
    358..2010    +  CDS            luciferase: firefly luciferase; luc+; enhanced luc+ version of the luciferase gene
   2051..2172    -  polyA_signal   SV40 poly(A) signal: SV40 polyadenylation signal
   2195..2263    -  CDS            large T antigen (fragment): large T antigen from SV40 (simian virus 40)
   2279..2411    +  CDS            TcR (fragment): tetracycline efflux protein; tet; confers resistance to tetracycline
   2591..3179    -  rep_origin     ori: high-copy-number ColE1/pMB1/pBR322/pUC origin of replication
   3350..4210    -  CDS            AmpR: β-lactamase; bla; confers resistance to ampicillin, carbenicillin, and related antibiotics
   4211..4315    -  promoter       AmpR promoter: bla
   4342..4770    +  rep_origin     f1 ori (sequence partly withheld): f1 bacteriophage origin of replication; arrow indicates direction of (+) strand synthesis
   4802..4869    -  CDS            lacZα (fragment): LacZα fragment of β-galactosidase; lacZ fragment
   4928..4976    +  polyA_signal   poly(A) signal: synthetic polyadenylation signal
   4990..5081    +  misc_feature   pause site: RNA polymerase II transcriptional pause signal from the human α2 globin gene
