[The description below was written by a language model from this plasmid's Addgene catalogue record and pLannotate feature annotations shown in this document.]
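Description:
HNF4A_P2-285 is a firefly luciferase reporter plasmid built on the promoterless pGL3-basic backbone, intended for transient transfection of mammalian cells to measure promoter activity. It carries a 285 bp fragment of the human HNF4A gene, spanning positions -285 to -1 of the distal upstream P2 promoter. This fragment was inserted between the XhoI and HindIII sites of the polylinker, both of which remain intact. The promoter fragment itself is not annotated in the feature table, but the unannotated stretch just upstream of the luciferase coding sequence is where it would be expected to lie. The sequence record totals 5,088 nt, consistent with the stated backbone and insert sizes.

Because pGL3-basic has no eukaryotic promoter or enhancer of its own, expression of the luc+ firefly luciferase gene depends on the inserted HNF4A sequence. The transcript is terminated by the SV40 late polyadenylation signal downstream of the reporter. A synthetic poly(A) signal and an RNA polymerase II transcriptional pause site from the human α2 globin gene sit upstream of the cloning region, where they reduce background from spurious read-through transcription originating in the backbone. The plasmid is propagated in E. coli through a high-copy ColE1/pUC-type origin and selected with ampicillin via the β-lactamase gene and its own promoter. An f1 origin permits single-stranded DNA production. The short large T antigen, TcR and lacZα fragments in the table are non-functional backbone remnants.

The naming suggests this plasmid is one of a set of P2 promoter fragments, suited to mapping minimal promoter activity. It could also be used to test how the P2 promoter responds to transcription factors, in the context of work linking this promoter to the regulatory network behind maturity-onset diabetes of the young.
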