Addgene plasmid #31060: HNF4A_P2-285
Depositing lab: Gerhart Ryffel. Depositing organization: Universitaetsklinikum Essen. Publication: A distant upstream promoter of the HNF-4alpha gene connects the transcription factors involved in maturity-onset diabetes of the young. Thomas H, Jaschkowitz K, Bulman M, Frayling TM, Mitchell SM, Roosen S, Lingott-Frieg A, Tack CJ, Ellard S, Ryffel GU, Hattersley AT. Hum Mol Genet. 2001 Sep 15. 10(19):2089-97. 10.1093/hmg/10.19.2089 PubMed 11590126.
Backbone
  Vector backbone: pGL3-basic
  Backbone manufacturer: Promega
  Backbone size w/o insert (bp): 4800
  Vector type: Mammalian Expression, Luciferase
Growth in bacteria
  Bacterial resistance: Ampicillin, 100 μg/mL
  Growth temperature: 37°C
  Growth strain: DH5alpha
  Copy number: High Copy
Gene/Insert
  Gene/Insert name: HNF4A P2 promoter
  Species: H. sapiens (human)
  Insert size (bp): 285
  Mutation: -285 to -1 of P2 HNF4A promoter
  Entrez Gene: HNF4A (a.k.a. FRTS4, HNF4, HNF4a7, HNF4a8, HNF4a9, HNF4alpha, MODY, MODY1, NR2A1, NR2A21, TCF, TCF-14, TCF14)
  Cloning method: Restriction Enzyme; 5′ cloning site XhoI (not destroyed); 3′ cloning site HindIII (not destroyed)
  Sequencing primers: 5′ n/a
Terms and licenses: Academic/Nonprofit Terms; Industry Terms: Not Available to Industry
How to cite: HNF4A_P2-285 was a gift from Gerhart Ryffel (Addgene plasmid # 31060 ; http://n2t.net/addgene:31060 ; RRID:Addgene_31060)
