>Addgene plasmid #31060 | HNF4A_P2-285 | addgene partial sequence | sequence record 37013 | LucNRev 5'-CCTTATGCAGTTGCTCTCC-3'
TTCNGNAAAAGGCGCCGGGCCTTTCTTTATGTTTTTGGCGTCTTCCATGGTGGCTTTACCAACAGTACCG
GAATGCCAAGCTTGGGCCAAGCCCACCCAGCCGGAGAGCTGGGGGCATGGAGGAGCAGGGGCCCGCTCAC
AGCAGCAGCACAGCCACCAGGAGCCCGTCCACCAGGAAGGCGGTGAGTGCGGCCAGCTGCCACCGCCCGG
TTATCTTATTGATTCTTCTAATCACCCAAGGTGGGTGGATACGTTAAAGAGTAACCAGTCACTTAGGGAA
CCCGCGGCTGGGGACTGTTGCTGTCTCCATGGCAATGGCGACCTGGCCAGACCTGAGGTCCACTCGGGTC
CTAGTCCTGCACTCTGGGGCCGCTCGAGCCCGGGCTAGCACGCGTAAGAGCTCGGTACCTATCGATAGAG
AAATGTTCTGGCACCTGCACTTGCACTGGGGACAGCCTATTTTGCTAGTTTGTTTTGTTTCGTTTTGTTT
TGATGGAGAGCGTATGTTAGTACTATCGATTCACACAAAAAACCAACACACAGATGTAATGAAAATAAAG
ATATTTTATTGCGGCCGCTCCAAGTACCTCCCGTACCTTAATATTACTTACTTATCATGGTAGCTTGGGC
TGGCGTAATAGCGAAGAGGCCCGCACCGATCGCCCTTCCCAACAGTTGCGCAGCCTGAATGGCGAATGGC
AAATTGTAAGCGTTAATATTTTGTTAAAATTCGCGTTAAATTTTTGTTAAATCAGCTCATTTTTTAACCA
ATAGGCCGAAATCGGCAAAATCCCTTATAAATCAAAAGAATAGACCGAGATAGGGT
[37 nt withheld, positions 827-863]
AAAGAACGTGGACTCCA
